Addgene plasmid #55518: mTFP1-ZO1-C-14
Purpose: Localization: Tight Junctions, Excitation: 462, Emission: 492
Depositing lab: Michael Davidson. Depositing organization: Florida State University, Tallahassee. Publication: Hue-shifted monomeric variants of Clavularia cyan fluorescent protein: identification of the molecular determinants of color and applications in fluorescence imaging. Ai HW, Olenych SG, Wong P, Davidson MW, Campbell RE. BMC Biol. 2008 Mar 6;6:13. doi: 10.1186/1741-7007-6-13. PubMed 18325109.
Backbone
  Vector backbone: mTFP1-C1
  Backbone size w/o insert (bp): 4750
  Vector type: Mammalian Expression
  Selectable markers: Neomycin (select with G418)
Growth in bacteria
  Bacterial resistance: Kanamycin, 50 μg/mL
  Growth temperature: 37°C
  Growth strain: DH5alpha
  Copy number: High Copy
Gene/Insert
  Gene/Insert name: ZO1 (alt name: NM_003257.1)
  Species: H. sapiens (human)
  Entrez Gene: TJP1 (a.k.a. ZO-1)
  Promoter: CMV
  Tag / fusion protein: mTFP1 (N terminal on backbone)
  Cloning method: Unknown
  Sequencing primers: 5′ CMV-F; 3′ SV40pA-R
Terms and licenses: Academic/Nonprofit Terms; Industry Terms: Not Available to Industry
Depositor comments: . Excitation = 462; Emission = 492
How to cite: mTFP1-ZO1-C-14 was a gift from Michael Davidson (Addgene plasmid # 55518 ; http://n2t.net/addgene:55518 ; RRID:Addgene_55518)
