[The description below was written by a language model from this plasmid's Addgene catalogue record.]
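Description:
mTFP1-ZO1-C-14 is a mammalian expression plasmid built on the mTFP1-C1 backbone (about 4.75 kb without the insert), a C1-style fusion vector in which the fluorescent protein coding sequence sits upstream of the cloning site. It is maintained as a high-copy plasmid in E. coli under kanamycin selection. It also carries a neomycin resistance marker, so transfected mammalian cells can be selected with G418. No feature table accompanies the record, so the origin of replication is not itemised. The use of an SV40 polyA reverse sequencing primer suggests an SV40 polyadenylation signal downstream of the insert.

The payload is human ZO1 (zonula occludens-1, gene symbol TJP1), a scaffolding protein of the cytoplasmic face of tight junctions. It is expressed from the CMV promoter as a fusion with mTFP1 at its N terminus. mTFP1 is a monomeric teal/cyan fluorescent protein derived from a Clavularia cyan fluorescent protein, recorded here with excitation at 462 nm and emission at 492 nm. The "C-14" in the name probably denotes the C-type vector orientation and the linker length between the two parts, but the record does not explain it, and the cloning method is listed as unknown.

The stated purpose is localization to tight junctions. The fusion acts as a teal fluorescent marker of cell–cell junctions for fluorescence imaging of transfected mammalian cells. Its monomeric tag and cyan-shifted spectrum make it usable alongside other fluorophores in multicolour imaging.
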