>Addgene plasmid #55518 | mTFP1-ZO1-C-14 | depositor partial sequence | sequence record 85926 | insert sequence
GATCCGCTAGCGCTACCGGTCGCCACCATGGTGAGCAAGGGCGAGGAGACCACAATGGGCGTAATCAAGC
CCGACATGAAGATCAAGCTGAAGATGGAGGGCAACGTGAATGGCCACGCCTTCGTGATCGAGGGCGAGGG
CGAGGGCAAGCCCTACGACGGCACCAACACCATCAACCTGGAGGTGAAGGAGGGAGCCCCCCTGCCCTTC
TCCTACGACATTCTGACCACCGCGTTCGCCTACGGCAACAGGGCCTTCACCAAGTACCCCGACGACATCC
CCAACTACTTCAAGCAGTCCTTCCCCGAGGGCTACTCTTGGGAGCGCACCATGACCTTCGAGGACAAGGG
CATCGTGAAGGTGAAGTCCGACATCTCCATGGAGGAGGACTCCTTCATCTACGAGATACACCTCAAGGGC
GAGAACTTCCCCCCCAACGGCCCCGTGATGCAGAAGAAGACCACCGGCTGGGACGCCTCCACCGAGAGGA
TGTACGTGCGCGACGGCGTGCTGAAGGGCGACGTCAAGCACAAGCTGCTGCTGGAGGGCGGCGGCCACCA
CCGCGTTGACTTCAAGACCATCTACAGGGCCAAGAAGGCGGTGAAGCTGCCCGACTATCACTTTGTGGAC
CACCGCATCGAGATCCTGAACCACGACAAGGACTACAACAAGGTGACCGTTTACGAGAGCGCCGTGGCCC
GCAACTCCACCGACGGCATGGACGAGCTGTACAAGTCCGGAAGTGCTGGGAGCGCAAGCGGAAGCGGAGG
CTCCGGTGAGGAAACAGCTATATGGGAACAACATACAGTGACGCTTCACAGGGCTCCTGGATTTGGATTT
GGAATTGCAATATCTGGTGGACGAGATAATCCTCATTTTCAGAGTGGGGAAACGTCAATAGTGATTTCAG
ATGTGCTGAAAGGAGGACCAGCTGAAGGACAGCTACAGGAAAATGACCGAGTTGCAATGGTTAACGGAGT
TTCAATGGATAATGTTGAACATGCTTTTGCTGTTCAGCAACTAAGGAAAAGTGGGAAAAATGCAAAAATT
ACAATTAGAAGGAAGAAGAAAGTTCAAATACCAGTAAGTCGTCCTGATCCTGAACCAGTATCTGATAATG
AAGAAGATAGTTATGATGAGGAAATACATGATCCAAGAAGTGGCCGGAGTGGTGTGGTTAACAGAAGGAG
TGAGAAGATTTGGCCGAGGGATAGAAGTGCAAGTAGAGAGAGGAGCTTGTCCCCGCGGTCAGACAGGCGG
TCAGTGGCTTCCAGCCAGCCTGCTAAACCTACTAAAGTCACACTGGTGAAATCCCGGAAAAATGAAGAAT
ATGGTCTTCGATTGGCAAGCCATATATTTGTTAAGGAAATTTCACAAGATAGTTTGGCAGCAAGAGATGG
CAATATTCAAGAAGGTGATGTTGTATTGAAGATAAATGGTACTGTGACAGAAAATATGTCATTGACAGAT
GCAAAGACATTGATAGAAAGGTCTAAAGGCAAATTAAAAATGGTAGTTCAAAGAGATGAACGGGCTACGC
TATTGAATGTCCCTGATCTTTCTGACAGCATCCACTCTGCTAATGCCTCTGAGAGAGACGACATTTCAGA
AATTCAGTCACTGGCATCAGATCATTCTGGTCGATCACACGATAGGCCTCCCCGCCGCAGCCGGTCACGA
TCTCCTGACCAGCGGTCAGAGCCTTCTGATCATTCCAGGCACTCGCCGCAGCAGCCAAGCAATGGCAGTC
TGCGGAGTAGAGATGAAGAGAGAATTTCTAAACCTGGGGCTGTCTCAACTCCTGTAAAGCATGCTGATGA
TCACACACCTAAAACAGTGGAAGAAGTTACAGTTGAAAGAAATGAGAAACAAACACCTTCTCTTCCAGAA
CCAAAGCCTGTGTATGCCCAAGTTGGCAACCAGATGTGGATTTACCTGTCAGTCCATCTGATGGTGTCCT
ACCTAATTCAACTCATGAAGATGGGATTTCTTCGGCCCAGCATGAAATTGGTAAAATTCAGAAAAGGAGA
TAGTGTGGGTTTGCGGCTGGCTGGTGGAAATGATGTTGGAATATTTGTAGCTGGCGTTCTAGAAGATAGC
CCTGCAGCCAAGGAAGGCTTAGAGGAAGGTGATCAAATTCTCAGGGTAAACAACGTAGATTTTACAAATA
TCATAAGAGAAGAAGCCGTCCTTTTCCTGCTTGACCTCCCTAAAGGAGAAGAAGTGACCATATTGGCTCA
GAAGAAGAAGGATGTTTATCGTCGCATTGTAGAATCAGATGTAGGAGATTCTTTCTATATTAGAACCCAT
TTTGAATATGAAAAGGAATCTCCCTATGGACTTAGTTTTAACAAAGGAGAGGTGTTCCGTGCTGTGGATA
CCTTGTACAATGGAAAACTGGGCTCTTGGCTTGCTATTCGAATTGGTAAAAATCATAAGGAGGTAGAACG
AGGCATCATCCCTAATAAGAACAGAGCTGAGCAGCTCGCCAGTGTACAGTATACACTTCCAAAAACAGCA
GGCGGAGACCGTGCTGACTTCTGGAGATTCAGAGGTCTTCGCAGCTCCAAGAGAAATCTTCGAAAAAGCA
GAGAGGATTTGTCCGCTCAGCCTGTTCAAACAAAGTTTCCAGCTTATGAAAGAGTGGTTCTTCGAGAAGC
TGGATTTCTGAGGCCTGTAACCATTTTTGGACCAATAGCTGATGTTGCCAGAGAAAAGCTGGCAAGAGAA
GAACCAGATATTTATCAAATTGCAAAGAGTGAACCACGAGACGCTGGAACTGACCAACGTAGCTCTGGCT
ATATTCGCCTGCATACAATAAAGCAAATCATAGATCAAGACAAACATGCTTTATTAGATGTAACACCAAA
TGCAGTTGATCGTCTTAACTATGCCCAGTGGTATCCAATTGTTGTATTTCTTAACCCTGATTCTAAGCAA
GGAGTAAAAACAATGAGAATGAGGTTATGTCCAGAATCTCGGAAAAGTGCCAGGAAGTTATACGAGCGAT
CTCATAAACTTGCTAAAAATAATCACCATCTTTTTACAACTACAATTAACTTAAATTCAATGAATGATGG
TTGGTATGGTGCGCTGAAAGAAGCAGTTCAACAACAGCAAAACCAGCTGGTATGGGTTTCCGAGGGAAAG
GCGGATGGTGCTACAAGTGATGACCTTGATTTGCATGATGATCGTCTGTCCTACCTGTCAGCTCCAGGTA
GTGAATACTCAATGTATAGCACGGACAGTAGACACACTTCTGACTATGAAGACACAGACACAGAAGGCGG
GGCCTACACTGATCAAGAACTAGATGAAACTCTTAATGATGAGGTTGGGACTCCACCGGAGTCTGCCATT
ACACGGTCCTCTGAGCCTGTAAGAGAGGACTCCTCTGGAATGCATCATGAAAACCAAACATATCCTCCTT
ACTCACCACAAGCGCAGCCACAACCAATTCATAGAATAGACTCCCCTGGATTTAAGCCAGCCTCTCAACA
GAAAGCAGAAGCTTCATCTCCAGTCCCTTACCTTTCGCCTGAAACAAACCCAGCATCATCAACCTCTGCT
GTTAATCATAATGTAAATTTAACTAATGTCAGACTGGAGGAGCCCACCCCAGCTCCTTCCACCTCTTACT
CACCACAAGCTGATTCTTTAAGAACACCAAGTACTGAGGCAGCTCACATAATGCTAAGAGATCAAGAACC
ATCATTGTCGTCGCATGTAGATCCAACAAAGGTGTATAGAAAGGACCCATATCCCGAGGAAATGATGAGG
CAGAACCATGTTTTGAAACAGCCAGCCGTTAGTCACCCAGGGCACAGGCCAGACAAAGAGCCTAATCTGA
CCTATGAACCCCAACTCCCATACGTAGAGAAACAAGCCAGCAGAGACCTGGAGCAGCCCACATACAGATA
CGAGTCCTCAAGCTATACGGACCAGTTTTCTCGAAACTATGAACATCGTCTGCGATACGAAGATCGCGTC
CCCATGTATGAAGAACAGTGGTCATATTATGATGACAAACAGCCCTACCCATCTCGGCCACCTTTTGATA
ATCAGCACTCTCAAGACCTTGACTCCAGACAGCATCCCGAAGAGTCCTCAGAACGAGGGTACTTTCCACG
TTTTGAAGAGCCAGCCCCTCTGTCTTACGACAGCAGACCACGTTACGAACAGGCACCTAGAGCATCCGCC
CTGCGGCACGAAGAGCAGCCAGCTCCTGGGTATGACACACATGGTAGACTCAGACCGGAAGCCCAGCCCC
ACCCTTCAGCAGGGCCCAAGCCTGCAGAGTCCAAGCAGTATTTTGAGCAATATTCACGCAGTTACGAGCA
AGTACCACCCCAAGGATTTACCTCTAGAGCAGGTCATTTTGAGCCTCTCCATGGTGCTGCAGCTGTCCCT
CCGCTGATACCTTCATCTCAGCATAAGCCAGAAGCTCTGCCTTCAAACACCAAACCACTGCCTCCACCCC
CAACTCAAACCGAAGAAGAGGAAGATCCAGCAATGAAGCCACAGTCTGTACTCACCAGAGTTAAGATGTT
TGAAAACAAAAGGTCTGCATCCTTAGAGACCAAGAAGGATGTAAATGACACTGGCAGTTTTAAGCCTCCA
GAAGTAGCATCTAAACCTTCAGGTGCTCCCATCATTGGTCCCAAACCCACTTCTCAGAATCAATTCAGTG
AACATGACAAAACTCTGTACAGGATTCCAGAACCTCAAAAACCTCAACTGAAGCCACCTGAAGATATTGT
TCGGTCCAATCATTATGACCCTGAAGAAGATGAAGAATATTATCGAAAACAGCTGTCATACTTTGACCGA
AGAAGTTTTGAGAATAAGCCTCCTGCACACATTGCTGCCAGCCATCTCTCCGAGCCTGCAAAGCCAGCTC
ATTCTCAGAATCAATCAAATTTTTCTAGTTATTCTTCAAAGGGAAAGCCTCCTGAAGCTGATGGTGTGGA
TAGATCATTTGGCGAGAAACGCTATGAACCCATCCAGGCCACTCCCCCTCCTCCTCCATTGCCCTCGCAG
TATGCCCAGCCATCTCAGCCTGTCACCAGCGCGTCTCTCCACATACATTCTAAGGGAGCACATGGTGAAG
GTAATTCAGTGTCATTGGATTTTCAGAATTCCTTAGTGTCCAAACCAGACCCACCTCCATCTCAGAATAA
GCCAGCAACTTTCAGACCACCAAACCGAGAAGATACTGCTCAGGCAGCTTTCTATCCCCAGAAAAGTTTT
CCAGATAAAGCCCCAGTTAATGGAACTGAACAGACTCAGAAAACAGTCACTCCAGCATACAATCGATTCA
CACCAAAACCATATACAAGTTCTGCCCGACCATTTGAACGCAAGTTTGAAAGTCCTAAATTCAATCACAA
TCTTCTGCCAAGTGAAACTGCACATAAACCTGACTTGTCTTCAAAAACTCCCACTTCTCCAAAAACTCTT
GTGAAATCGCACAGTTTGGCACAGCCTCCTGAGTTTGACAGTGGAGTTGAAACTTTCTCTATCCATGCAG
AGAAGCCTAAATATCAAATAAATAATATCAGCACAGTGCCTAAAGCTATTCCTGTGAGTCCTTCAGCTGT
GGAAGAGGATGAAGATGAAGATGGTCATACTGTGGTGGCCACAGCCCGAGGCATATTTAACAGCAATGGG
GGCGTGCTGAGTTCCATAGAAACTGGTGTTAGTATAATTATCCCTCAAGGAGCCATTCCCGAAGGAGTTG
AGCAGGAAATCTATTTCAAGGTCTGCCGGGACAACAGCATCCTTCCACCTTTAGATAAAGAGAAAGGTGA
AACACTGCTGAGTCCTTTGGTGATGTGTGGTCCCCATGGCCTCAAGTTCCTGAAGCCTGTGGAGCTGCGC
TTACCACACTGTGATCCTAAAACCTGGCAAAACAAGTGTCTTCCCGGAGATCCAAATTATCTCGTTGGAG
CAAACTGTGTTTCTGTCCTTATTGACCACTTTTAAGGATCCACCGGATCTAGATAACTGATCATAATCAG
CCATACCAC
