>Addgene plasmid #55518 | mTFP1-ZO1-C-14 | addgene partial sequence | sequence record 121663 | mCherry-F2 5'-tggcatggacgagctgtac-3'
GCGGAGGCTCCGGTGAGGAAACAGCTATATGGGAACAACATACAGTGACGCTTCACAGGGCTCCTGGATT
TGGATTTGGAATTGCAATATCTGGTGGACGAGATAATCCTCATTTTCAGAGTGGGGAAACGTCAATAGTG
ATTTCAGATGTGCTGAAAGGAGGACCAGCTGAAGGACAGCTACAGGAAAATGACCGAGTTGCAATGGTTA
ACGGAGTTTCAATGGATAATGTTGAACATGCTTTTGCTGTTCAGCAACTAAGGAAAAGTGGGAAAAATGC
AAAAATTACAATTAGAAGGAAGAAGAAAGTTCAAATACCAGTAAGTCGTCCTGATCCTGAACCAGTATCT
GATAATGAAGAAGATAGTTATGATGAGGAAATACATGATCCAAGAAGTGGCCGGAGTGGTGTGGTTAACA
GAAGGAGTGAGAAGATTTGGCCGAGGGATAGAAGTGCAAGTAGAGAGAGGAGCTTGTCCCCGCGGTCAGA
CAGGCGGTCAGTGGCTTCCAGCCAGCCTGCTAAACCTACTAAAGTCACACTGGTGAAATCCCGGAAAAAT
GAAGAATATGGTCTTCGATTGGCAAGCCATATATTTGTTAAGGAAATTTCACAAGATAGTTTGGCAGCAA
GAGATGGCAATATTCAAGAAGGTGATGTTGTATTGAAGATAAATGGTACTGTGACAGAAAATATGTCATT
GACAGATGCAAAGACATTGATAGAAAGGTCTAAAGGCAAATTAAAAATGGTAGTTCAAAGAGATGAACGG
GCTACGCTATTGAA
